>Addgene plasmid #157272 | pD649-HAsp-OSCAR-COMP5AP-AviTag-9xHis | depositor full sequence | sequence record 303653 | Full Sequence
TTTCAATATTATTGAAGCATTTATCAGGGTTATTGTCTCATGAGCGGATACATATTTGAATGTATTTAGA
AAAATAAACAAATAGGGGTCAGTGTTACAACCAATTAACCAATTCTGAACATTATCGCGAGCCCATTTAT
ACCTGAATATGGCTCATAACACCCCTTGCTCATGACCAAAATCCCTTAACGTGAGTTACGCGCGCGTCGT
TCCACTGAGCGTCAGACCCCGTAGAAAAGATCAAAGGATCTTCTTGAGATCCTTTTTTTCTGCGCGTAAT
CTGCTGCTTGCAAACAAAAAAACCACCGCTACCAGCGGTGGTTTGTTTGCCGGATCAAGAGCTACCAACT
CTTTTTCCGAAGGTAACTGGCTTCAGCAGAGCGCAGATACCAAATACTGTTCTTCTAGTGTAGCCGTAGT
TAGCCCACCACTTCAAGAACTCTGTAGCACCGCCTACATACCTCGCTCTGCTAATCCTGTTACCAGTGGC
TGCTGCCAGTGGCGATAAGTCGTGTCTTACCGGGTTGGACTCAAGACGATAGTTACCGGATAAGGCGCAG
CGGTCGGGCTGAACGGGGGGTTCGTGCACACAGCCCAGCTTGGAGCGAACGACCTACACCGAACTGAGAT
ACCTACAGCGTGAGCTATGAGAAAGCGCCACGCTTCCCGAAGGGAGAAAGGCGGACAGGTATCCGGTAAG
CGGCAGGGTCGGAACAGGAGAGCGCACGAGGGAGCTTCCAGGGGGAAACGCCTGGTATCTTTATAGTCCT
GTCGGGTTTCGCCACCTCTGACTTGAGCGTCGATTTTTGTGATGCTCGTCAGGGGGGCGGAGCCTATGGA
AAAACGCCAGCAACGCGGCCTTTTTACGGTTCCTGGCCTTTTGCTGGCCTTTTGCTCACATGTTCTTTCC
TGCGTTATCCCCTGATTCTGTGGATAACCGTATTACCGCCTTTGAGTGAGCTGATACCGCTCGCCGCAGC
CGAACGACCGAGCGCAGCGAGTCAGTGAGCGAGGAAGCGGAAGGCGAGAGTAGGGAACTGCCAGGCATCA
AACTAAGCAGAAGGCCCCTGACGGATGGCCTTTTTGCGTTTCTACAAACTCTTTCTGTGTTGTAAAACGA
CGGCCAGTCTTAAGCTCGGGCCCCCTGGGCGGTTCTGATAACGAGTAATCGTTAATCCGCAAATAACGTA
AAAACCCGCTTCGGCGGGTTTTTTTATGGGGGGAGTTTAGGGAAAGAGCATTTGTCAGAATATTTAAGGG
CGCCTGTCACTTTGCTTGATATATGAGAATTATTTAACCTTATAAATGAGAAAAAAGCAACGCACTTTAA
ATAAGATACGTTGCTTTTTCGATTGATGAACACCTATAATTAAACTATTCATCTATTATTTATGATTTTT
TGTATATACAATATTTCTAGTTTGTTAAAGAGAATTAAGAAAATAAATCTCGAAAATAATAAAGGGAAAA
TCAGTTTTTGATATCAAAATTATACATGTCAACGATAATACAAAATATAATACAAACTATAAGATGTTAT
CAGTATTTATTATCATTTAGAATAAATTTTGTGTCGCCCTTAATTGTGAGCGGATAACAATTACGAGCTT
CATGCACAGTGGCGTTGACTCAATATTGGCCATTAGCCATATTATTCATTGGTTATATAGCATAAATCAA
TATTGGCTATTGGCCATTGCATACGTTGTATCTATATCATAATATGTACATTTATATTGGCTCATGTCCA
ATATGACCGCCATGTTGGCATTGATTATTGACTAGTTATTAATAGTAATCAATTACGGGGTCATTAGTTC
ATAGCCCATATATGGAGTTCCGCGTTACATAACTTACGGTAAATGGCCCGCCTGGCTGACCGCCCAACGA
CCCCCGCCCATTGACGTCAATAATGACGTATGTTCCCATAGTAACGCCAATAGGGACTTTCCATTGACGT
CAATGGGTGGAGTATTTACGGTAAACTGCCCACTTGGCAGTACATCAAGTGTATCATATGCCAAGTACGC
CCCCTATTGACGTCAATGACGGTAAATGGCCCGCCTGGCATTATGCCCAGTACATGACCTTATGGGACTT
TCCTACTTGGCAGTACATCTACGTATTAGTCATCGCTATTACCATGGTGATGCGGTTTTGGCAGTACATC
AATGGGCGTGGATAGCGGTTTGACTCACGGGGATTTCCAAGTCTCCACCCCATTGACGTCAATGGGAGTT
TGTTTTGGCACCAAAATCAACGGGACTTTCCAAAATGTCGTAACAACTCCGCCCCATTGACGCAAATGGG
CGGTAGGCGTGTACGGTGGGAGGTCTATATAAGCAGAGCTCGTTTAGTGAACCGTCAGATCGCCTGGAGA
CGCCATCCACGCTGTTTTGACCTCCATAGAAGACACCGGGACCGATCCAGCCTCCGCGGCCGGGAACGGT
GCATTGGAACGCGGATTCCCCGTGCCAAGAGTGACGTAAGTACCGCCTATAGAGTCTATAGGCCCACCCC
CTTGGCTTCGTTAGAACGCGGCTACAATTAATACATAACCTTATGTATCATACACATACGATTTAGGTGA
CACTATAGAATAACATCCACTTTGCCTTTCTCTCCACAGGTGTCCACTCCCAGGTCCAACTGCACCTCGG
TTCTATCGAAAACGCGCCTGCTAGCGCCACCATGAAGACCATCATTGCCCTGAGCTACATCTTCTGCCTG
GTGTTCGCTGCGGCCGCCGATATTACACCTTCTGTGCCTCCAGCCAGCTATCACCCTAAACCTTGGCTGG
GAGCCCAGCCTGCTACAGTGGTTACACCTGGCGTGAACGTGACCCTGAGATGTAGAGCACCTCAGCCTGC
TTGGAGATTCGGCCTGTTTAAGCCTGGCGAGATCGCCCCTCTGCTGTTCAGAGATGTGTCTAGCGAGCTG
GCCGAGTTCTTTCTGGAAGAAGTGACACCCGCTCAAGGCGGCATCTACAGATGCTGCTACAGAAGGCCTG
ATTGGGGCCCTGGTGTTTGGAGCCAGCCTTCTGATGTGCTGGAACTGCTGGTCACCGAGGAACTGCCTAG
ACCTTCTCTGGTTGCCCTGCCTGGACCTGTTGTTGGACCTGGCGCTAATGTGTCTCTGAGATGCGCCGGC
AGACTGCGGAATATGAGCTTCGTGCTGTACAGAGAAGGCGTGGCCGCTCCTCTGCAGTACAGACATTCTG
CTCAGCCCTGGGCCGATTTCACACTGTTGGGAGCAAGAGCCCCTGGCACCTACAGCTGCTACTATCACAC
ACCTAGCGCTCCCTACGTGCTGAGCCAGAGAAGCGAGGTGCTGGTCATTTCTTGGGAAGGCGAGGGACCT
GAAGCCAGACCTGCTTCTTCTGCTCCTGGAATGCAAGCCCCAGGACCTCCTCCATCTGATCCTGGTGCTC
AGGCTCCTAGCCTGTCCAGCTTTAGACCTAGAGGACTGGTGCTGCAGCCCCTGCTGCCTCAGACACAAGA
TTCTTGGGACCCTGCTCCTCCACCTAGCGATCCTGGCGTTGGCGCGCCGGAAGATCAAGTTGATCCAAGA
TTGATTGATGGCAAGGGCGGATCTCTGGAGGTGCTGTTCCAGGGACCAGGCGGAAGCGGCAATCCCGGCG
GCGATCTGGCCCCCCAGATGCTGCGCGAGCTGCAGGAGACCAATGCCGCCCTGCAGGACGTGCGCGAGCT
GCTGCGCCACCGCGTGAAGGAGATCACCTTCCTGAAGAACACCGTGATGGAGTGCGACGCCTGCGGTATG
CAGCCCTCTAGAGGCTCCGGCTCCATCATCCCAGTTGAGGAGGAGAACCCGGACTTCTGGAACCGCGAGG
CAGCCGAGGCCCTGGGTGCCGCCAAGAAGCTGCAGCCTGCACAGACAGCCGCCAAGAACCTCATCATCTT
CCTGGGCGATGGGATGGGGGTGTCTACGGTGACAGCTGCCAGGATCCTAAAAGGGCAGAAGAAGGACAAA
CTGGGGCCTGAGATACCCCTGGCCATGGACCGCTTCCCATATGTGGCTCTGTCCAAGACATACAATGTAG
ACAAACATGTGCCAGACAGTGGAGCCACAGCCACGGCCTACCTGTGCGGGGTCAAGGGCAACTTCCAGAC
CATTGGCTTGAGTGCAGCCGCCCGCTTTAACCAGTGCAACACGACACGCGGCAACGAGGTCATCTCCGTG
ATGAATCGGGCCAAGAAAGCAGGGAAGTCAGTGGGAGTGGTAACCACCACACGAGTGCAGCACGCCTCGC
CAGCCGGCACCTACGCCCACACGGTGAACCGCAACTGGTACTCGGACGCCGACGTGCCTGCCTCGGCCCG
CCAGGAGGGGTGCCAGGACATCGCTACGCAGCTCATCTCCAACATGGACATTGACGTGATCCTAGGTGGA
GGCCGAAAGTACATGTTTCGCATGGGAACCCCAGACCCTGAGTACCCAGATGACTACAGCCAAGGTGGGA
CCAGGCTGGACGGGAAGAATCTGGTGCAGGAATGGCTGGCGAAGCGCCAGGGTGCCCGGTATGTGTGGAA
CCGCACTGAGCTCATGCAGGCTTCCCTGGACCCGTCTGTGACCCATCTCATGGGTCTCTTTGAGCCTGGA
GACATGAAATACGAGATCCACCGAGACTCCACACTGGACCCCTCCCTGATGGAGATGACAGAGGCTGCCC
TGCGCCTGCTGAGCAGGAACCCCCGCGGCTTCTTCCTCTTCGTGGAGGGTGGTCGCATCGACCATGGTCA
TCATGAAAGCAGGGCTTACCGGGCACTGACTGAGACGATCATGTTCGACGACGCCATTGAGAGGGCGGGC
CAGCTCACCAGCGAGGAGGACACGCTGAGCCTCGTCACTGCCGACCACTCCCACGTCTTCTCCTTCGGAG
GCTACCCCCTGCGAGGGAGCTCCATCTTCGGGCTGGCCCCTGGCAAGGCCCGGGACAGGAAGGCCTACAC
GGTCCTCCTATACGGAAACGGTCCAGGCTATGTGCTCAAGGACGGCGCCCGGCCGGATGTTACCGAGAGC
GAGAGCGGGAGCCCCGAGTATCGGCAGCAGTCAGCAGTGCCCCTGGACGAAGAGACCCACGCAGGCGAGG
ACGTGGCGGTGTTCGCGCGCGGCCCGCAGGCGCACCTGGTTCACGGCGTGCAGGAGCAGACCTTCATAGC
GCACGTCATGGCCTTCGCCGCCTGCCTGGAGCCCTACACCGCCTGCGACCTGGCGCCCCCCGCCGGCACC
ACCGACGCCGCGCACCCGGGTGGCGGAGGACTGAACGACATCTTCGAGGCTCAGAAAATCGAATGGCACG
AACATCACCATCACCATCACCATCACCATTAAGGCCGGCCTGTAGTCACTGGCACAACGCGTTACCCGGT
AAGCCAATCGGGTATACACGGTCGTCATACTGCAGACAGGGTTCTTCTACTTTGCAAGATAGTCTTGAGT
AGTAAAATAAATAGATAGAGAAAATCAGCCTCGACTGTGCCTTCTAGTTGCCAGCCATCTGTTGTTTGCC
CCTCCCCCGTGCCTTCCTTGACCCTGGAAGGTGCCACTCCCACTGTCCTTTCCTAATAAAATGAGGAAAT
TGCATCACAACACTCAACCCTATCTCGGTCTATTCTTTTGATTTATAAGGGATTTTGCCGATTTCGGCCT
ATTGGTTAAAAAATGAGCTGATTTAACAAAAATTTAACGCGAATTAATTCTGTGGAATGTGTGTCAGTTA
GGGTGTGGAAAGTCCCCAGGCTCCCCAGCAGGCAGAAGTATGCAAAGCATGCATCTCAATTAGTCAGCAA
CCAGGTGTGGAAAGTCCCCAGGCTCCCCAGCAGGCAGAAGTATGCAAAGCATGCATCTCAATTAGTCAGC
AACCATAGTCCCGCCCCTAACTCCGCCCATCCCGCCCCTAACTCCGCCCAGTTCCGCCCATTCTCCGCCC
CATGGCTGACTAATTTTTTTTATTTATGCAGAGGCCGAGGCCGCCTCTGCCTCTGAGCTATTCCAGAAGT
AGTGAGGAGGCTTTTTTGGAGGCCTAGGCTTTTGCAAAAAGCTCCCGGGAGCTTGTATATCCATTTTCGG
ATCTGATCAGCACGTGTTGACAATTAATCATCGGCATAGTATATCGGCATAGTATAATACGACAAGGTGA
GGAACTAAACCATGACCGAGTACAAGCCCACGGTGCGCCTCGCCACCCGCGACGACGTCCCCAGGGCCGT
ACGCACCCTCGCCGCCGCGTTCGCCGACTACCCCGCCACGCGCCACACCGTCGATCCGGACCGCCACATC
GAGCGGGTCACCGAGCTGCAAGAACTCTTCCTCACGCGCGTCGGGCTCGACATCGGCAAGGTGTGGGTCG
CGGACGACGGCGCCGCGGTGGCGGTCTGGACCACGCCGGAGAGCGTCGAAGCGGGGGCGGTGTTCGCCGA
GATCGGCCCGCGCATGGCCGAGTTGAGCGGTTCCCGGCTGGCCGCGCAGCAACAGATGGAAGGCCTCCTG
GCGCCGCACCGGCCCAAGGAGCCCGCGTGGTTCCTGGCCACCGTCGGCGTCTCGCCCGACCACCAGGGCA
AGGGTCTGGGCAGCGCCGTCGTGCTCCCCGGAGTGGAGGCGGCCGAGCGCGCCGGGGTGCCCGCCTTCCT
GGAGACATCCGCGCCCCGCAACCTCCCCTTCTACGAGCGGCTCGGCTTCACCGTCACCGCCGACGTCGAG
GTGCCCGAAGGACCGCGCACCTGGTGCATGACCCGCAAGCCCGGTGCCTGACACGTGCTACGAGATTTCG
ATTCCACCGCCGCCTTCTATGAAAGGTTGGGCTTCGGAATCGTTTTCCGGGACGCCGGCTGGATGATCCT
CCAGCGCGGGGATCTCATGCTGGAGTTCTTCGCCCACCCCAACTTGTTTATTGCAGCTTATAATGGTTAC
AAATAAAGCAATAGCATCACAAATTTCACAAATAAAGCATTTTTTTCACTGCATTCTAGTTGTGGTTTGT
CCAAACTCATCAATGTATCTTATCATGTCTGTATACCGTCGACCTCTAGCTAGAGCTTGGCGTAATCATG
GTCATTACCAATGCTTAATCAGTGAGGCACCTATCTCAGCGATCTGTCTATTTCGTTCATCCATAGTTGC
CTGACTCCCCGTCGTGTAGATAACTACGATACGGGAGGGCTTACCATCTGGCCCCAGCGCTGCGATGATA
CCGCGAGAACCACGCTCACCGGCTCCGGATTTATCAGCAATAAACCAGCCAGCCGGAAGGGCCGAGCGCA
GAAGTGGTCCTGCAACTTTATCCGCCTCCATCCAGTCTATTAATTGTTGCCGGGAAGCTAGAGTAAGTAG
TTCGCCAGTTAATAGTTTGCGCAACGTTGTTGCCATCGCTACAGGCATCGTGGTGTCACGCTCGTCGTTT
GGTATGGCTTCATTCAGCTCCGGTTCCCAACGATCAAGGCGAGTTACATGATCCCCCATGTTGTGCAAAA
AAGCGGTTAGCTCCTTCGGTCCTCCGATCGTTGTCAGAAGTAAGTTGGCCGCAGTGTTATCACTCATGGT
TATGGCAGCACTGCATAATTCTCTTACTGTCATGCCATCCGTAAGATGCTTTTCTGTGACTGGTGAGTAC
TCAACCAAGTCATTCTGAGAATAGTGTATGCGGCGACCGAGTTGCTCTTGCCCGGCGTCAATACGGGATA
ATACCGCGCCACATAGCAGAACTTTAAAAGTGCTCATCATTGGAAAACGTTCTTCGGGGCGAAAACTCTC
AAGGATCTTACCGCTGTTGAGATCCAGTTCGATGTAACCCACTCGTGCACCCAACTGATCTTCAGCATCT
TTTACTTTCACCAGCGTTTCTGGGTGAGCAAAAACAGGAAGGCAAAATGCCGCAAAAAAGGGAATAAGGG
CGACACGGAAATGTTGAATACTCATATTCTTCCTT
Features (pLannotate 1.2.2; 24 found; start..end, strand, type, name):
    119..143     -  CDS            KanR (fragment): aminoglycoside phosphotransferase; aph(3')-Ia; confers resistance to kanamycin
    254..842     +  rep_origin     ori: high-copy-number ColE1/pMB1/pBR322/pUC origin of replication
   1067..1084    +  terminator     rrnB T2 terminator (fragment): transcription terminator T2 from the E. coli rrnB gene
   1109..1128    -  CDS            lacZα (fragment): LacZα fragment of β-galactosidase; lacZ fragment
   1584..1600    +  protein_bind   lac operator: The lac repressor binds to the lac operator to inhibit transcription in E. coli. This inhibition can be relieved by adding lactose or isopropyl-β-D-thiogalactopyranoside (IPTG). lac repressor encoded by lacI
   1843..2146    +  enhancer       CMV enhancer: human cytomegalovirus immediate early enhancer
   2147..2350    +  promoter       CMV promoter: human cytomegalovirus (CMV) immediate early promoter
   2486..2529    +  intron         CMV intron (fragment): modified intron A from human cytomegalovirus
   2581..2599    +  promoter       SP6 promoter: promoter for bacteriophage SP6 RNA polymerase
   2603..2640    +  CDS            IgH signal sequence (fragment): signal sequence from the mouse immunoglobulin heavy chain variable region
   2749..3510    +  CDS            OSCAR (fragment): OSCAR_HUMAN - Experimental evidence at protein level: Swiss-Prot protein existence level 1. Regulator of osteoclastogenesis which plays an important bone-specific function in osteoclast differentiation. From Homo sapiens (Human).
   3637..3816    +  CDS            Comp (fragment): COMP_RAT - Experimental evidence at protein level: Swiss-Prot protein existence level 1. May play a role in the structural integrity of cartilage via its interaction with other extracellular matrix proteins such as the collagens and fibronectin. Can mediate the interaction of chondrocytes with the cartilage extracellular matrix through interaction with cell surface integrin receptors. Could play a role in the pathogenesis of osteoarthritis. Potent suppressor of apoptosis in both primary chondrocytes and transformed cells. Suppresses apoptosis by blocking the activation of caspase-3 and by indu
   3804..5256    +  CDS            SEAP (fragment): secreted alkaline phosphatase from human placenta The natural enzyme has a C-terminal transmembrane sequence that is replaced by a GPI anchor.
   5281..5322    +  CDS            AviTag™ (fragment): peptide tag that allows for enzymatic biotinylation
   5326..5349    +  CDS            8xHis: 8xHis affinity tag
   5495..5606    +  polyA_signal   bGH poly(A) signal: bovine growth hormone polyadenylation signal
   5607..5715    +  rep_origin     f1 ori (fragment): f1 bacteriophage origin of replication; arrow indicates direction of (+) strand synthesis
   5729..6058    +  promoter       SV40 promoter: SV40 enhancer and early promoter
   6106..6153    +  promoter       EM7 promoter: synthetic bacterial promoter&nbsp
   6172..6771    +  CDS            PuroR (fragment): puromycin N-acetyltransferase; pac from Streptomyces; confers resistance to puromycin
   6781..6906    +  CDS            ble (fragment): BLE_KLEPN - Experimental evidence at protein level: Swiss-Prot protein existence level 1. Binding protein with a strong affinity to the bleomycin family of antibiotics. Binds to CL990; an antimitotic-antibiotic compound. From Klebsiella pneumoniae.
   6901..7022    +  polyA_signal   SV40 poly(A) signal: SV40 polyadenylation signal
   7075..7935    -  CDS            AmpR: β-lactamase; bla; confers resistance to ampicillin, carbenicillin, and related antibiotics
   7938..89      -  promoter       AmpR promoter (fragment) (across the origin): bla
