[The description below was written by a language model from this plasmid's Addgene catalogue record and pLannotate feature annotations shown in this document.]
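Description:
pD649-HAsp-OSCAR-COMP5AP-AviTag-9xHis is a mammalian expression plasmid of about 7.9 kb, built on the pD649 backbone, that produces the extracellular domain of human OSCAR (osteoclast-associated receptor, an immunoglobulin-superfamily cell-surface protein) as a secreted fusion protein. In bacteria it is maintained at high copy through a ColE1/pUC-type origin and selected with ampicillin via the β-lactamase gene. Short annotated fragments of KanR, lacZα, an rrnB terminator, the f1 origin and a lac operator appear to be backbone remnants rather than functional units.

The expression cassette is driven by the CMV immediate-early enhancer and promoter, followed by a piece of CMV intron A and an SP6 promoter that could support in vitro transcription and serves as a sequencing primer site. The open reading frame begins with a leader peptide: the name indicates an HA signal peptide, although the annotation software matched part of this region to a mouse IgH signal sequence. The 792 bp OSCAR insert sits between intact NotI and AscI sites and is fused at its C terminus to a segment of rat cartilage oligomeric matrix protein (COMP), human placental alkaline phosphatase, an AviTag for enzymatic biotinylation and a polyhistidine tag (9xHis by name, annotated as 8xHis), ending at a bGH polyadenylation signal. The COMP coiled coil generally pentamerises its fusion partners, raising avidity, while alkaline phosphatase provides an enzymatic readout. Downstream, an SV40/EM7 promoter pair drives a puromycin resistance gene with an SV40 poly(A) signal, offering selection in mammalian cells.

The construct belongs to a collection made for mapping extracellular interactions among human IgSF proteins. The depositor notes that some plasmids in the set may carry an IS4-like transposase upstream of the CMV promoter; none is annotated here.
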