Addgene plasmid #157272: pD649-HAsp-OSCAR-COMP5AP-AviTag-9xHis
Purpose: Mammalian expression of cell-surface protein extracellular domain fused to COMP5AP-AviTag-9xHis. Protein is secreted from cells.
Depositing lab: Chris Garcia. Depositing organization: Stanford University. Publication: A Human IgSF Cell-Surface Interactome Reveals a Complex Network of Protein-Protein Interactions. Wojtowicz WM, Vielmetter J, Fernandes RA, Siepe DH, Eastman CL, Chisholm GB, Cox S, Klock H, Anderson PW, Rue SM, Miller JJ, Glaser SM, Bragstad ML, Vance J, Lam AW, Lesley SA, Zinn K, Garcia KC. Cell. 2020 Aug 20;182(4):1027-1043.e17. doi: 10.1016/j.cell.2020.07.025. PubMed 32822567.
Backbone
  Vector backbone: pD649
  Backbone size w/o insert (bp): 7153
  Vector type: Mammalian Expression
Growth in bacteria
  Bacterial resistance: Ampicillin, 100 μg/mL
  Growth temperature: 37°C
  Growth strain: DH5alpha
  Copy number: High Copy
Gene/Insert
  Gene/Insert name: OSCAR
  Species: H. sapiens (human)
  Insert size (bp): 792
  Entrez Gene: OSCAR (a.k.a. PIGR3, PIgR-3)
  Promoter: CMV/SP6
  Tag / fusion protein: COMP5AP-AviTag-9xHis (C terminal on backbone)
  Cloning method: Restriction Enzyme; 5′ cloning site GCGGCCGC (not destroyed); 3′ cloning site GGCGCGCC (not destroyed)
  Sequencing primers: 5′ ATTTAGGTGACACTATAG; 3′ CGTCGCACTCCATCACGGTG
Resource information
  A portion of this plasmid was derived from a plasmid made by: synthesis by ThermoFisher
Terms and licenses: Academic/Nonprofit Terms; Industry Terms: Not Available to Industry
Depositor comments: Some plasmids in this collection may have an IS4-like element ISVsa5 family transposase upstream of the CMV promoter.
How to cite: pD649-HAsp-OSCAR-COMP5AP-AviTag-9xHis was a gift from Chris Garcia (Addgene plasmid # 157272 ; http://n2t.net/addgene:157272 ; RRID:Addgene_157272)
