>Addgene plasmid #157272 | pD649-HAsp-OSCAR-COMP5AP-AviTag-9xHis | depositor partial sequence | sequence record 303654 | insert (extracellular domain)
GATATTACACCTTCTGTGCCTCCAGCCAGCTATCACCCTAAACCTTGGCTGGGAGCCCAGCCTGCTACAG
TGGTTACACCTGGCGTGAACGTGACCCTGAGATGTAGAGCACCTCAGCCTGCTTGGAGATTCGGCCTGTT
TAAGCCTGGCGAGATCGCCCCTCTGCTGTTCAGAGATGTGTCTAGCGAGCTGGCCGAGTTCTTTCTGGAA
GAAGTGACACCCGCTCAAGGCGGCATCTACAGATGCTGCTACAGAAGGCCTGATTGGGGCCCTGGTGTTT
GGAGCCAGCCTTCTGATGTGCTGGAACTGCTGGTCACCGAGGAACTGCCTAGACCTTCTCTGGTTGCCCT
GCCTGGACCTGTTGTTGGACCTGGCGCTAATGTGTCTCTGAGATGCGCCGGCAGACTGCGGAATATGAGC
TTCGTGCTGTACAGAGAAGGCGTGGCCGCTCCTCTGCAGTACAGACATTCTGCTCAGCCCTGGGCCGATT
TCACACTGTTGGGAGCAAGAGCCCCTGGCACCTACAGCTGCTACTATCACACACCTAGCGCTCCCTACGT
GCTGAGCCAGAGAAGCGAGGTGCTGGTCATTTCTTGGGAAGGCGAGGGACCTGAAGCCAGACCTGCTTCT
TCTGCTCCTGGAATGCAAGCCCCAGGACCTCCTCCATCTGATCCTGGTGCTCAGGCTCCTAGCCTGTCCA
GCTTTAGACCTAGAGGACTGGTGCTGCAGCCCCTGCTGCCTCAGACACAAGATTCTTGGGACCCTGCTCC
TCCACCTAGCGATCCTGGCGTT
